Addgene plasmid #92103: pWPI-IRES-eGFP-MEFV
Purpose: Expression in eukaryotic cells and generating stable cell lines
Depositing lab: Feng Shao. Depositing organization: National Institute of Biological Sciences, Beijing. Publication: Site-specific phosphorylation and microtubule dynamics control Pyrin inflammasome activation. Gao W, Yang J, Liu W, Wang Y, Shao F. Proc Natl Acad Sci U S A. 2016 Aug 16;113(33):E4857-66. doi: 10.1073/pnas.1601700113. Epub 2016 Aug 1. PubMed 27482109.
Backbone
  Vector backbone: pWPI-IRES-eGFP
  Vector type: Mammalian Expression, Lentiviral
Growth in bacteria
  Bacterial resistance: Ampicillin, 100 μg/mL
  Growth temperature: 37°C
  Growth strain: NEB Stable
  Copy number: High Copy
Gene/Insert
  Gene/Insert name: MEFV
  Species: H. sapiens (human)
  Entrez Gene: MEFV (a.k.a. FMF, MEF, PAAND, TRIM20)
  Tag / fusion protein: Flag (N terminal on insert)
  Cloning method: Restriction Enzyme; 5′ cloning site PacI (unknown if destroyed); 3′ cloning site AscI (unknown if destroyed)
Terms and licenses: Academic/Nonprofit Terms; Industry Terms: Not Available to Industry
How to cite: pWPI-IRES-eGFP-MEFV was a gift from Feng Shao (Addgene plasmid # 92103 ; http://n2t.net/addgene:92103 ; RRID:Addgene_92103)
