[The description below was written by a language model from this plasmid's Addgene catalogue record.]
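Description:
pWPI-IRES-eGFP-MEFV is a lentiviral mammalian expression plasmid built on the pWPI-IRES-eGFP backbone and carrying the human MEFV gene (also known as FMF, MEF, PAAND or TRIM20), which encodes Pyrin, the sensor protein of the Pyrin inflammasome. The coding sequence was inserted by restriction cloning between PacI and AscI sites, although the record does not say whether these sites remain intact. It carries an N-terminal Flag tag, which allows the expressed protein to be detected or immunoprecipitated with anti-Flag reagents. In bacteria the plasmid is maintained at high copy under ampicillin selection. The listed host is a recombination-deficient strain of the kind commonly used to keep the repeated sequences of lentiviral vectors stable.

As the backbone name indicates, the insert sits upstream of an internal ribosome entry site followed by eGFP. A single bicistronic transcript should therefore yield both Flag-Pyrin and green fluorescent protein as separate polypeptides. This lets eGFP fluorescence serve as a marker for identifying or sorting transfected or transduced cells without fusing a reporter to Pyrin itself. The record includes no feature table, so it does not state the promoter driving the cassette, the details of the lentiviral elements (LTRs, packaging signal, any post-transcriptional elements) or the bacterial origin of replication. No mammalian drug-selection marker is listed either.

The stated purpose is expression in eukaryotic cells and generation of stable cell lines, presumably through integration of the lentiviral cassette after transduction. The associated publication concerns how site-specific phosphorylation and microtubule dynamics control Pyrin inflammasome activation, which fits the use of this construct to express tagged human Pyrin in cultured cells.
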