>Addgene plasmid #92103 | pWPI-IRES-eGFP-MEFV | depositor partial sequence | sequence record 177082 | hMEFV
ATGGCTAAGACCCCTAGTGACCATCTGCTGTCCACCCTGGAGGAGCTGGTGCCCTATGACTTCGAGAAGT
TCAAGTTCAAGCTGCAGAACACCAGTGTGCAGAAGGAGCACTCCAGGATCCCCCGGAGCCAGATCCAGAG
AGCCAGGCCGGTGAAGATGGCCACTCTGCTGGTCACCTACTATGGGGAAGAGTACGCCGTGCAGCTCACC
CTGCAGGTCCTGCGGGCCATCAACCAGCGCCTGCTGGCCGAGGAGCTCCACAGGGCAGCCATTCAGGAAT
ATTCCACACAAGAAAACGGCACAGATGATTCCGCAGCGTCCAGCTCCCTGGGGGAGAACAAGCCCAGGAG
CCTGAAGACTCCAGACCACCCCGAGGGGAACGAGGGGAACGGCCCTCGGCCGTACGGGGGCGGAGCTGCC
AGCCTGCGGTGCAGCCAGCCCGAGGCCGGGAGGGGGCTGTCGAGGAAGCCCCTGAGCAAACGCAGAGAGA
AGGCCTCGGAGGGCCTGGACGCGCAGGGCAAGCCTCGGACCCGGAGCCCGGCCCTGCCGGGCGGGAGAAG
CCCCGGCCCCTGCAGGGCGCTAGAGGGGGGCCAGGCCGAGGTCCGGCTGCGCAGAAACGCCAGCTCCGCG
GGGAGGCTGCAGGGGCTGGCGGGGGGCGCCCCGGGGCAGAAGGAGTGCAGGCCCTTCGAAGTGTACCTGC
CCTCGGGAAAGATGCGACCTAGAAGCCTTGAGGTCACCATTTCTACAGGGGAGAAGGCGCCCGCAAATCC
AGAAATTCTCCTGACTCTAGAGGAAAAGACAGCTGCGAATCTGGACTCGGCAACAGAACCCCGGGCAAGG
CCCACTCCGGATGGAGGGGCATCTGCGGACCTGAAGGAAGGCCCTGGAAATCCAGAACATTCGGTCACCG
GAAGGCCACCAGACACGGCTGCGAGTCCCCGCTGCCACGCCCAGGAAGGAGACCCAGTTGACGGTACCTG
TGTGCGTGATTCCTGCAGCTTCCCCGAGGCAGTTTCTGGGCACCCCCAGGCCTCAGGCAGCCGCTCACCT
GGCTGCCCCCGGTGCCAGGACTCCCATGAAAGGAAGAGCCCGGGAAGCCTAAGCCCCCAGCCCCTGCCAC
AGTGTAAGCGCCACCTGAAGCAGGTCCAGCTGCTCTTCTGTGAGGATCACGATGAGCCCATCTGCCTCAT
CTGCAGTCTGAGTCAGGAGCACCAAGGCCACCGGGTGCGCCCCATTGAGGAGGTCGCCCTGGAACACAAG
AAGAAAATTCAGAAGCAGCTGGAGCATCTGAAGAAGCTGAGAAAATCAGGGGAGGAGCAGCGATCCTATG
GGGAGGAGAAGGCAGTGAGCTTTCTGAAACAAACTGAAGCGCTGAAGCAGCGGGTGCAGAGGAAGCTGGA
GCAGGTGTACTACTTCCTGGAGCAGCAAGAGCATTTCTTTGTGGCCTCACTGGAGGACGTGGGCCAGATG
GTTGGGCAGATCAGGAAGGCATATGACACCCGCGTATCCCAGGACATCGCCCTGCTCGATGCGCTGATTG
GGGAACTGGAGGCCAAGGAGTGCCAGTCAGAATGGGAACTTCTGCAGGACATTGGAGACATCTTGCACAG
GGCTAAGACAGTGCCTGTCCCTGAAAAGTGGACCACTCCTCAAGAGATAAAACAAAAGATCCAACTCCTC
CACCAGAAGTCAGAGTTTGTGGAGAAGAGCACAAAGTACTTCTCAGAAACCCTGCGTTCAGAAATGGAAA
TGTTCAATGTTCCAGAGCTGATTGGCGCTCAGGCACATGCTGTTAATGTGATTCTGGATGCAGAAACCGC
TTACCCCAACCTCATCTTCTCTGATGATCTGAAGAGTGTTAGACTTGGAAACAAGTGGGAGAGGCTGCCT
GATGGCCCGCAAAGATTTGACAGCTGTATCATTGTTCTGGGCTCTCCGAGTTTCCTCTCTGGCCGCCGTT
ACTGGGAGGTGGAGGTTGGAGACAAGACAGCATGGATCCTGGGAGCCTGCAAGACATCCATAAGCAGGAA
AGGGAACATGACTCTGTCGCCAGAGAATGGCTACTGGGTGGTGATAATGATGAAGGAAAATGAGTACCAG
GCGTCCAGCGTTCCCCCGACCCGCCTGCTAATAAAGGAGCCTCCCAAGCGTGTGGGCATCTTCGTGGACT
ACAGAGTTGGAAGCATCTCCTTTTACAATGTGACAGCCAGATCCCACATCTATACATTCGCCAGCTGCTC
TTTCTCTGGGCCCCTTCAACCTATCTTCAGCCCTGGGACACGTGATGGAGGGAAGAACACAGCTCCTCTG
ACTATCTGTCCAGTGGGTGGTCAGGGGCCTGACTGA
