>Addgene plasmid #92103 | pWPI-IRES-eGFP-MEFV | addgene partial sequence | sequence record 182825 | Addgene Partial NGS Result
TTTTACGGTTCCTGGCCTTTTGCTGGCCTTTTGCTCACATGTTCTTTCCTGCGTTATCCCCTGATTCTGT
GGATAACCGTATTACCGCCTTTGAGTGAGCTGATACCGCTCGCCGCAGCCGAACGACCGAGCGCAGCGAG
TCAGTGAGCGAGGAAGCGGAAGAGCGCCCAATACGCAAACCGCCTCTCCCCGCGCGTTGGCCGATTCATT
AATGCAGCTGTGGAATGTGTGTCAGTTAGGGTGTGGAAAGTCCCCAGGCTCCCCAGCAGGCAGAAGTATG
CAAAGCATGCATCTCAATTAGTCAGCAACCAGGTGTGGAAAGTCCCCAGGCTCCCCAGCAGGCAGAAGTA
TGCAAAGCATGCATCTCAATTAGTCAGCAACCATAGTCCCGCCCCTAACTCCGCCCATCCCGCCCCTAAC
TCCGCCCAGTTCCGCCCATTCTCCGCCCCATGGCTGACTAATTTTTTTTATTTATGCAGAGGCCGAGGCC
GCCTCGGCCTCTGAGCTATTCCAGAAGTAGTGAGGAGGCTTTTTTGGAGGCCTAGGCTTTTGCAAAAAGC
TTGGACACAAGACAGGCTTGCGAGATATGTTTGAGAATACCACTTTATCCCGCGTCAGGGAGAGGCAGTG
CGTAAAAAGACGCGGACTCATGTGAAATACTGGTTTTTAGTGCGCCAGATCTCTATAATCTCGCGCAACC
TATTTTCCCCTCGAACACTTTTTAAGCCGTAGATAAACAGGCTGGGACACTTCACATGAGCGAAAAATAC
ATCGTCACCTGGGACATGTTGCAGATCCATGCACGTAAACTCGCAAGCCGACTGATGCCTTCTGAACAAT
GGAAAGGCATTATTGCCGTAAGCCGTGGCGGTCTGTACCGGGTGCGTTACTGGCGCGTGAACTGGGTATT
CGTCATGTCGATACCGTTTGTATTTCCAGCTACGATCACGACAACCAGCGCGAGCTTAAAGTGCTGAAAC
GCGCAGAAGGCGATGGCGAAGGCTTCATCGTTATTGATGACCTGGTGGATACCGGTGGTACTGCGGTTGC
GATTCGTGAAATGTATCCAAAAGCGCACTTTGTCACCATCTTCGCAAAACCGGCTGGTCGTCCGCTGGTT
GATGACTATGTTGTTGATATCCCGCAAGATACCTGGATTGAACAGCCGTGGGATATGGGCGTCGTATTCG
TCCCGCCAATCTCCGGTCGCTAATCTTTTCAACGCCTGGCACTGCCGGGCGTTGTTCTTTTTAACTTCAG
GCGGGTTACAATAGTTTCCAGTAAGTATTCTGGAGGCTGCATCCATGACACAGGCAAACCTGAGCGAAAC
CCTGTTCAAACCCCGCTTTAAACATCCTGAAACCTCGACGCTAGTCCGCCGCTTTAATCACGGCGCACAA
CCGCCTGTGCAGTCGGCCCTTGATGGTAAAACCATCCCTCACTGGTATCGCATGATTAACCGTCTGATGT
GGATCTGGCGCGGCATTGACCCACGCGAAATCCTCGACGTCCAGGCACGTATTGTGATGAGCGATGCCGA
ACGTACCGACGATGATTTATACGATACGGTGATTGGCTACCGTGGCGGCAACTGGATTTATGAGTGGGCC
CCGGATCTTTGTGAAGGAACCTTACTTCTGTGGTGTGACATAATTGGACAAACTACCTACAGAGATTTAA
AGCTCTAAGGTAAATATAAAATTTTTAAGTGTATAATGTGTTAAACTACTGATTCTAATTGTTTGTGTAT
TTTAGATTCCAACCTATGGAACTGATGAATGGGAGCAGTGGTGGAATGCCTTTAATGAGGAAAACCTGTT
TTGCTCAGAAGAAATGCCATCTAGTGATGATGAGGCTACTGCTGACTCTCAACATTCTACTCCTCCAAAA
AAGAAGAGAAAGGTAGAAGACCCCAAGGACTTTCCTTCAGAATTGCTAAGTTTTTTGAGTCATGCTGTGT
TTAGTAATAGAACTCTTGCTTGCTTTGCTATTTACACCACAAAGGAAAAAGCTGCACTGCTATACAAGAA
AATTATGGAAAAATATTCTGTAACCTTTATAAGTAGGCATAACAGTTATAATCATAACATACTGTTTTTT
CTTACTCCACACAGGCATAGAGTGTCTGCTATTAATAACTATGCTCAAAAATTGTGTACCTTTAGCTTTT
TAATTTGTAAAGGGGTTAATAAGGAATATTTGATGTATAGTGCCTTGACTAGAGATCATAATCAGCCATA
CCACATTTGTAGAGGTTTTACTTGCTTTAAAAAACCTCCCACACCTCCCCCTGAACCTGAAACATAAAAT
GAATGCAATTGTTGTTGTTAACTTGTTTATTGCAGCTTATAATGGTTACAAATAAAGCAATAGCATCACA
AATTTCACAAATAAAGCATTTTTTTCACTGCATTCTAGTTGTGGTTTGTCCAAACTCATCAATGTATCTT
ATCATGTCTGGATCAACTGGATAACTCAAGCTAACCAAAATCATCCCAAACTTCCCACCCCATACCCTAT
TACCACTGCCAATTACCTGTGGTTTCATTTACTCTAAACCTGTGATTCCTCTGAATTATTTTCATTTTAA
AGAAATTGTATTTGTTAAATATGTACTACAAACTTAGTAGTTGGAAGGGCTAATTCACTCCCAAAGAAGA
CAAGATATCCTTGATCTGTGGATCTACCACACACAAGGCTACTTCCCTGATTAGCAGAACTACACACCAG
GGCCAGGGGTCAGATATCCACTGACCTTTGGATGGTGCTACAAGCTAGTACCAGTTGAGCCAGATAAGGT
AGAAGAGGCCAATAAAGGAGAGAACACCAGCTTGTTACACCCTGTGAGCCTGCATGGGATGGATGACCCG
GAGAGAGAAGTGTTAGAGTGGAGGTTTGACAGCCGCCTAGCATTTCATCACGTGGCCCGAGAGCTGCATC
CGGAGTACTTCAAGAACTGCTGATATCGAGCTTGCTACAAGGGACTTTCCGCTGGGGACTTTCCAGGGAG
GCGTGGCCTGGGCGGGACTGGGGAGTGGCGAGCCCTCAGATCCTGCATATAAGCAGCTGCTTTTTGCCTG
TACTGGGTCTCTCTGGTTAGACCAGATCTGAGCCTGGGAGCTCTCTGGCTAACTAGGGAACCCACTGCTT
AAGCCTCAATAAAGCTTGCCTTGAGTGCTTCAAGTAGTGTGTGCCCGTCTGTTGTGTGACTCTGGTAACT
AGAGATCCCTCAGACCCTTTTAGTCAGTGTGGAAAATCTCTAGCAGTGGCGCCCGAACAGGGACTTGAAA
GCGAAAGGGAAACCAGAGGAGCTCTCTCGACGCAGGACTCGGCTTGCTGAAGCGCGCACGGCAAGAGGCG
AGGGGCGGCGACTGGTGAGTACGCCAAAAATTTTGACTAGCGGAGGCTAGAAGGAGAGAGATGGGTGCGA
GAGCGTCAGTATTAAGCGGGGGAGAATTAGATCGCGATGGGAAAAAATTCGGTTAAGGCCAGGGGGAAAG
AAAAAATATAAATTAAAACATATAGTATGGGCAAGCAGGGAGCTAGAACGATTCGCAGTTAATCCTGGCC
TGTTAGAAACATCAGAAGGCTGTAGACAAATACTGGGACAGCTACAACCATCCCTTCAGACAGGATCAGA
AGAACTTAGATCATTATATAATACAGTAGCAACCCTCTATTGTGTGCATCAAAGGATAGAGATAAAAGAC
ACCAAGGAAGCTTTAGACAAGATAGAGGAAGAGCAAAACAAAAGTAAGACCACCGCACAGCAAGCGGCCG
CTGATCTTCAGACCTGGAGGAGGAGATATGAGGGACAATTGGAGAAGTGAATTATATAAATATAAAGTAG
TAAAAATTGAACCATTAGGAGTAGCACCCACCAAGGCAAAGAGAAGAGTGGTGCAGAGAGAAAAAAGAGC
AGTGGGAATAGGAGCTTTGTTCCTTGGGTTCTTGGGAGCAGCAGGAAGCACTATGGGCGCAGCGTCAATG
ACGCTGACGGTACAGGCCAGACAATTATTGTCTGGTATAGTGCAGCAGCAGAACAATTTGCTGAGGGCTA
TTGAGGCGCAACAGCATCTGTTGCAACTCACAGTCTGGGGCATCAAGCAGCTCCAGGCAAGAATCCTGGC
TGTGGAAAGATACCTAAAGGATCAACAGCTCCTGGGGATTTGGGGTTGCTCTGGAAAACTCATTTGCACC
ACTGCTGTGCCTTGGAATGCTAGTTGGAGTAATAAATCTCTGGAACAGATTTGGAATCACACGACCTGGA
TGGAGTGGGACAGAGAAATTAACAATTACACAAGCTTAATACACTCCTTAATTGAAGAATCGCAAAACCA
GCAAGAAAAGAATGAACAAGAATTATTGGAATTAGATAAATGGGCAAGTTTGTGGAATTGGTTTAACATA
ACAAATTGGCTGTGGTATATAAAATTATTCATAATGATAGTAGGAGGCTTGGTAGGTTTAAGAATAGTTT
TTGCTGTACTTTCTATAGTGAATAGAGTTAGGCAGGGATATTCACCATTATCGTTTCAGACCCACCTCCC
AACCCCGAGGGGACCCGACAGGCCCGAAGGAATAGAAGAAGAAGGTGGAGAGAGAGACAGAGACAGATCC
ATTCGATTAGTGAACGGATCTCGACGGTATCGATCACGAGACTAGCCTCGACCATCGATGTCGACGATAA
GCTTTGCAAAGATGGATAAAGTTTTAAACAGAGAGGAATCTTTGCAGCTAATGGACCTTCTAGGTCTTGA
AAGGAGTGGGAATTGGCTCCGGTGCCCGTCAGTGGGCAGAGCGCACATCGCCCACAGTCCCCGAGAAGTT
GGGGGGAGGGGTCGGCAATTGAACCGGTGCCTAGAGAAGGTGGCGCGGGGTAAACTGGGAAAGTGATGTC
GTGTACTGGCTCCGCCTTTTTCCCGAGGGTGGGGGAGAACCGTATATAAGTGCAGTAGTCGCCGTGAACG
TTCTTTTTCGCAACGGGTTTGCCGCCAGAACACAGGTAAGTGCCGTGTGTGGTTCCCGCGGGCCTGGCCT
CTTTACGGGTTATGGCCCTTGCGTGCCTTGAATTACTTCCACCTGGCTGCAGTACGTGATTCTTGATCCC
GAGCTTCGGGTTGGAAGTGGGTGGGAGAGTTCGAGGCCTTGCGCTTAAGGAGCCCCTTCGCCTCGTGCTT
GAGTTGAGGCCTGGCCTGGGCGCTGGGGCCGCCGCGTGCGAATCTGGTGGCACCTTCGCGCCTGTCTCGC
TGCTTTCGATAAGTCTCTAGCCATTTAAAATTTTTGATGACCTGCTGCGACGCTTTTTTTCTGGCAAGAT
AGTCTTGTAAATGCGGGCCAAGATCTGCACACTGGTATTTCGGTTTTTGGGGCCGCGGGCGGCGACGGGG
CCCGTGCGTCCCAGCGCACATGTTCGGCGAGGCGGGGCCTGCGAGCGCGGCCACCGAGAATCGGACGGGG
GTAGTCTCAAGCTGGCCGGCCTGCTCTGGTGCCTGGCCTCGCGCCGCCGTGTATCGCCCCGCCCTGGGCG
GCAAGGCTGGCCCGGTCGGCACCAGTTGCGTGAGCGGAAAGATGGCCGCTTCCCGGCCCTGCTGCAGGGA
GCTCAAAATGGAGGACGCGGCGCTCGGGAGAGCGGGCGGGTGAGTCACCCACACAAAGGAAAAGGGCCTT
TCCGTCCTCAGCCGTCGCTTCATGTGACTCCACGGAGTACCGGGCGCCGTCCAGGCACCTCGATTAGTTC
TCGAGCTTTTGGAGTACGTCGTCTTTAGGTTGGGGGGAGGGGTTTTATGCGATGGAGTTTCCCCACACTG
AGTGGGTGGAGACTGAAGTTAGGCCAGCTTGGCACTTGATGTAATTCTCCTTGGAATTTGCCCTTTTTGA
GTTTGGATCTTGGTTCATTCTCAAGCCTCAGACAGTGGTTCAAAGTTTTTTTCTTCCATTTCAGGTGTCG
TGAGGAATTTCGACATTTAAATTTAATCGATGGACTACAAGGACGACGATGACAAGTTAATTAAGATGGC
TAAGACCCCTAGTGACCATCTGCTGTCCACCCTGGAGGAGCTGGTGCCCTATGACTTCGAGAAGTTCAAG
TTCAAGCTGCAGAACACCAGTGTGCAGAAGGAGCACTCCAGGATCCCCCGGAGCCAGATCCAGAGAGCCA
GGCCGGTGAAGATGGCCACTCTGCTGGTCACCTACTATGGGGAAGAGTACGCCGTGCAGCTCACCCTGCA
GGTCCTGCGGGCCATCAACCAGCGCCTGCTGGCCGAGGAGCTCCACAGGGCAGCCATTCAGGAATATTCC
ACACAAGAAAACGGCACAGATGATTCCGCAGCGTCCAGCTCCCTGGGGGAGAACAAGCCCAGGAGCCTGA
AGACTCCAGACCACCCCGAGGGGAACGAGGGGAACGGCCCTCGGCCGTACGGGGGCGGAGCTGCCAGCCT
GCGGTGCAGCCAGCCCGAGGCCGGGAGGGGGCTGTCGAGGAAGCCCCTGAGCAAACGCAGAGAGAAGGCC
TCGGAGGGCCTGGACGCGCAGGGCAAGCCTCGGACCCGGAGCCCGGCCCTGCCGGGCGGGAGAAGCCCCG
GCCCCTGCAGGGCGCTAGAGGGGGGCCAGGCCGAGGTCCGGCTGCGCAGAAACGCCAGCTCCGCGGGGAG
GCTGCAGGGGCTGGCGGGGGGCGCCCCGGGGCAGAAGGAGTGCAGGCCCTTCGAAGTGTACCTGCCCTCG
GGAAAGATGCGACCTAGAAGCCTTGAGGTCACCATTTCTACAGGGGAGAAGGCGCCCGCAAATCCAGAAA
TTCTCCTGACTCTAGAGGAAAAGACAGCTGCGAATCTGGACTCGGCAACAGAACCCCGGGCAAGGCCCAC
TCCGGATGGAGGGGCATCTGCGGACCTGAAGGAAGGCCCTGGAAATCCAGAACATTCGGTCACCGGAAGG
CCACCAGACACGGCTGCGAGTCCCCGTTGCCACGCCCAGGAAGGAGACCCAGTTGACGGTACCTGTGTGC
GTGATTCCTGCAGCTTCCCCGAGGCAGTTTCTGGGCACCCCCAGGCCTCAGGCAGCCGCTCACCTGGCTG
CCCCCGGTGCCAGGACTCCCATGAAAGGAAGAGCCCGGGAAGCCTAAGCCCCCAGCCCCTGCCACAGTGT
AAGCGCCACCTGAAGCAGGTCCAGCTGCTCTTCTGTGAGGATCACGATGAGCCCATCTGCCTCATCTGCA
GTCTGAGTCAGGAGCACCAAGGCCACCGGGTGCGCCCCATTGAGGAGGTCGCCCTGGAACACAAGAAGAA
AATTCAGAAGCAGCTGGAGCATCTGAAGAAGCTGAGAAAATCAGGGGAGGAGCAGCGATCCTATGGGGAG
GAGAAGGCAGTGAGCTTTCTGAAACAAACTGAAGCGCTGAAGCAGCGGGTGCAGAGGAAGCTGGAGCAGG
TGTACTACTTCCTGGAACAGCAGGAGCATTTCTTTGTGGCCTCACTGGAGGACGTGGGCCAGATGGTTGG
GCAGATCAGGAAGGCATATGACACCCGCGTATCCCAGGACATCGCCCTGCTCGACGCGCTGATTGGGGAA
CTGGAGGCCAAGGAGTGCCAGTCAGAATGGGAACTTCTGCAGGACATTGGAGACATCTTGCACAGGGCTA
AGACAGTGCCTGTCCCTGAAAAGTGGACCACTCCTCAAGAGATAAAACAAAAGATCCAACTCCTCCACCA
GAAGTCAGAGTTTGTGGAGAAGAGCACAAAGTACTTCTCAGAAACCCTGCGTTCAGAAATGGAAATGTTC
AATGTTCCGGAGCTGATTGGCGCTCAGGCACATGCTGTTAATGTGATTCTGGATGCAGAAACCGCTTACC
CCAACCTCATCTTCTCTGATGATCTGAAGAGTGTTAGACTTGGAAACAAGTGGGAGAGGCTGCCTGATGG
CCCGCAAAGATTTGACAGCTGTATCATTGTTCTGGGCTCTCCGAGTTTCCTCTCTGGCCGCCGTTACTGG
GAGGTGGAGGTTGGAGACAAGACAGCATGGATCCTGGGAGCCTGCAAGACATCCATAAGCAGGAAAGGGA
ACATGACTCTGTCGCCAGAGAATGGCTACTGGGTGGTGATAATGATGAAGGAAAATGAGTACCAGGCGTC
CAGCGTTCCCCCGACCCGCCTGCTAATAAAGGAGCCTCCCAAGCGTGTGGGCATCTTCGTGGACTACAGA
GTTGGAAGCATCTCCTTTTACAATGTGACAGCCAGATCCCACATCTATACATTCGCCAGCTGCTCTTTCT
CTGGGCCCCTTCAACCTATCTTCAGCCCTGGGACACGTGATGGAGGGAAGAACACAGCTCCTCTGACTAT
CTGTCCAGTGGGTGGTCAGGGGCCTGACTGAGGCGCGCCCGATTAATCTCGACGGTATCGGTTAACTTTT
AAAAGAAAAGGGGGGATTGGGGGGTACAGTGCAGGGGAAAGAATAGTAGACATAATAGCAACAGACATAC
AAACTAAAGAATTACAAAAACAAATTACAAAAATTCAAAATTTTATCGATCACGAGACTAGCCTCGAGGT
TTAAACTACGGGCTGCAGGAATTCCGCCCCCCCCCCCCTAACGTTACTGGCCGAAGCCGCTTGGAATAAG
GCCGGTGTGCGTTTGTCTATATGTTATTTTCCACCATATTGCCGTCTTTTGGCAATGTGAGGGCCCGGAA
ACCTGGCCCTGTCTTCTTGACGAGCATTCCTAGGGGTCTTTCCCCTCTCGCCAAAGGAATGCAAGGTCTG
TTGAATGTCGTGAAGGAAGCAGTTCCTCTGGAAGCTTCTTGAAGACAAACAACGTCTGTAGCGACCCTTT
GCAGGCAGCGGAACCCCCCACCTGGCGACAGGTGCCTCTGCGGCCAAAAGCCACGTGTATAAGATACACC
TGCAAAGGCGGCACAACCCCAGTGCCACGTTGTGAGTTGGATAGTTGTGGAAAGAGTCAAATGGCTCTCC
TCAAGCGTATTCAACAAGGGGCTGAAGGATGCCCAGAAGGTACCCCATTGTATGGGATCTGATCTGGGGC
CTCGGTGCACATGCTTTACATGTGTTTAGTCGAGGTTAAAAAACGTCTAGGCCCCCCGAACCACGGGGAC
GTGGTTTTCCTTTGAAAAACACGATGATAATACCATGGTGAGCAAGGGCGAGGAGCTGTTCACCGGGGTG
GTGCCCATCCTGGTCGAGCTGGACGGCGACGTAAACGGCCACAAGTTCAGCGTGTCCGGCGAGGGCGAGG
GCGATGCCACCTACGGCAAGCTGACCCTGAAGTTCATCTGCACCACCGGCAAGCTGCCCGTGCCCTGGCC
CACCCTCGTGACCACCCTGACCTACGGCGTGCAGTGCTTCAGCCGCTACCCCGACCACATGAAGCAGCAC
GACTTCTTCAAGTCCGCCATGCCCGAAGGCTACGTCCAGGAGCGCACCATCTTCTTCAAGGACGACGGCA
ACTACAAGACCCGCGCCGAGGTGAAGTTCGAGGGCGACACCCTGGTGAACCGCATCGAGCTGAAGGGCAT
CGACTTCAAGGAGGACGGCAACATCCTGGGGCACAAGCTGGAGTACAACTACAACAGCCACAACGTCTAT
ATCATGGCCGACAAGCAGAAGAACGGCATCAAGGTGAACTTCAAGATCCGCCACAACATCGAGGACGGCA
GCGTGCAGCTCGCCGACCACTACCAGCAGAACACCCCCATCGGCGACGGCCCCGTGCTGCTGCCCGACAA
CCACTACCTGAGCACCCAGTCCGCCCTGAGCAAAGACCCCAACGAGAAGCGCGATCACATGGTCCTGCTG
GAGTTCGTGACCGCCGCCGGGATCACTCTCGGCATGGACGAGCTGTACAAGTCCGGACTCAGATCTCGAC
TAGCTAGTAGCTAGCTAGCTAGTCGAGCTCAAGCTTCGAATTCGATATCAAGCTTATCGCGATACCGTCG
ACCTCGAGGGAATTCCGATAATCAACCTCTGGATTACAAAATTTGTGAAAGATTGACTGGTATTCTTAAC
TATGTTGCTCCTTTTACGCTATGTGGATACGCTGCTTTAATGCCTTTGTATCATGCTATTGCTTCCCGTA
TGGCTTTCATTTTCTCCTCCTTGTATAAATCCTGGTTGCTGTCTCTTTATGAGGAGTTGTGGCCCGTTGT
CAGGCAACGTGGCGTGGTGTGCACTGTGTTTGCTGACGCAACCCCCACTGGTTGGGGCATTGCCACCACC
TGTCAGCTCCTTTCCGGGACTTTCGCTTTCCCCCTCCCTATTGCCACGGCGGAACTCATCGCCGCCTGCC
TTGCCCGCTGCTGGACAGGGGCTCGGCTGTTGGGCACTGACAATTCCGTGGTGTTGTCGGGGAAGCTGAC
GTCCTTTCCATGGCTGCTCGCCTGTGTTGCCACCTGGATTCTGCGCGGGACGTCCTTCTGCTACGTCCCT
TCGGCCCTCAATCCAGCGGACCTTCCTTCCCGCGGCCTGCTGCCGGCTCTGCGGCCTCTTCCGCGTCTTC
GCCTTCGCCCTCAGACGAGTCGGATCTCCCTTTGGGCCGCCTCCCCGCATCGGGAATTCGAGCTCGGTAC
CTTTAAGACCAATGACTTACAAGGCAGCTGTAGATCTTAGCCACTTTTTAAAAGAAAAGGGGGGACTGGA
AGGGCTAATTCACTCCCAACGAAGACAAGATGGGATCAATTCACCATGGGAATAACTTCGTATAGCATAC
ATTATACGAAGTTATGCTGCTTTTTGCTTGTACTGGGTCTCTCTGGTTAGACCAGATCTGAGCCTGGGAG
CTCTCTGGCTAACTAGGGAACCCACTGCTTAAGCCTCAATAAAGCTTGCCTTGAGTGCTTCAAGTAGTGT
GTGCCCGTCTGTTGTGTGACTCTGGTAACTAGAGATCCCTCAGACCCTTTTAGTCAGTGTGGAAAATCTC
TAGCAGCATCTAGAATTAATTCCGTGTATTCTATAGTGTCACCTAAATCGTATGTGTATGATACATAAGG
TTATGTATTAATTGTAGCCGCGTTCTAACGACAATATGTACAAGCCTAATTGTGTAGCATCTGGCTTACT
GAAGCAGACCCTATCATCTCTCTCGTAAACTGCCGTCAGAGTCGGTTTGGTTGGACGAACCTTCTGAGTT
TCTGGTAACGCCGTCCCGCACCCGGAAATGGTCAGCGAACCAATCAGCAGGGTCATCGCTAGCCAGATCC
TCTACGCCGGACGCATCGTGGCCGGCATCACCGGCGCCACAGGTGCGGTTGCTGGCGCCTATATCGCCGA
CATCACCGATGGGGAAGATCGGGCTCGCCACTTCGGGCTCATGAGCGCTTGTTTCGGCGTGGGTATGGTG
GCAGGCCCCGTGGCCGGGGGACTGTTGGGCGCCATCTCCTTGCATGCACCATTCCTTGCGGCGGCGGTGC
TCAACGGCCTCAACCTACTACTGGGCTGCTTCCTAATGCAGGAGTCGCATAAGGGAGAGCGTCGAATGGT
GCACTCTCAGTACAATCTGCTCTGATGCCGCATAGTTAAGCCAGCCCCGACACCCGCCAACACCCGCTGA
CGCGCCCTGACGGGCTTGTCTGCTCCCGGCATCCGCTTACAGACAAGCTGTGACCGTCTCCGGGAGCTGC
ATGTGTCAGAGGTTTTCACCGTCATCACCGAAACGCGCGAGACGAAAGGGCCTCGTGATACGCCTATTTT
TATAGGTTAATGTCATGATAATAATGGTTTCTTAGACGTCAGGTGGCACTTTTCGGGGAAATGTGCGCGG
AACCCCTATTTGTTTATTTTTCTAAATACATTCAAATATGTATCCGCTCATGAGACAATAACCCTGATAA
ATGCTTCAATAATATTGAAAAAGGAAGAGTATGAGTATTCAACATTTCCGTGTCGCCCTTATTCCCTTTT
TTGCGGCATTTTGCCTTCCTGTTTTTGCTCACCCAGAAACGCTGGTGAAAGTAAAAGATGCTGAAGATCA
GTTGGGTGCACGAGTGGGTTACATCGAACTGGATCTCAACAGCGGTAAGATCCTTGAGAGTTTTCGCCCC
GAAGAACGTTTTCCAATGATGAGCACTTTTAAAGTTCTGCTATGTGGCGCGGTATTATCCCGTATTGACG
CCGGGCAAGAGCAACTCGGTCGCCGCATACACTATTCTCAGAATGACTTGGTTGAGTACTCACCAGTCAC
AGAAAAGCATCTTACGGATGGCATGACAGTAAGAGAATTATGCAGTGCTGCCATAACCATGAGTGATAAC
ACTGCGGCCAACTTACTTCTGACAACGATCGGAGGACCGAAGGAGCTAACCGCTTTTTTGCACAACATGG
GGGATCATGTAACTCGCCTTGATCGTTGGGAACCGGAGCTGAATGAAGCCATACCAAACGACGAGCGTGA
CACCACGATGCCTGTAGCAATGGCAACAACGTTGCGCAAACTATTAACTGGCGAACTACTTACTCTAGCT
TCCCGGCAACAATTAATAGACTGGATGGAGGCGGATAAAGTTGCAGGACCACTTCTGCGCTCGGCCCTTC
CGGCTGGCTGGTTTATTGCTGATAAATCTGGAGCCGGTGAGCGTGGGTCTCGCGGTATCATTGCAGCACT
GGGGCCAGATGGTAAGCCCTCCCGTATCGTAGTTATCTACACGACGGGGAGTCAGGCAACTATGGATGAA
CGAAATAGACAGATCGCTGAGATAGGTGCCTCACTGATTAAGCATTGGTAACTGTCAGACCAAGTTTACT
CATATATACTTTAGATTGATTTAAAACTTCATTTTTAATTTAAAAGGATCTAGGTGAAGATCCTTTTTGA
TAATCTCATGACCAAAATCCCTTAACGTGAGTTTTCGTTCCACTGAGCGTCAGACCCCGTAGAAAAGATC
AAAGGATCTTCTTGAGATCCTTTTTTTCTGCGCGTAATCTGCTGCTTGCAAACAAAAAAACCACCGCTAC
CAGCGGTGGTTTGTTTGCCGGATCAAGAGCTACCAACTCTTTTTCCGAAGGTAACTGGCTTCAGCAGAGC
GCAGATACCAAATACTGTTCTTCTAGTGTAGCCGTAGTTAGGCCACCACTTCAAGAACTCTGTAGCACCG
CCTACATACCTCGCTCTGCTAATCCTGTTACCAGTGGCTGCTGCCAGTGGCGATAAGTCGTGTCTTACCG
GGTTGGACTCAAGACGATAGTTACCGGATAAGGCGCAGCGGTCGGGCTGAACGGGGGGTTCGTGCACACA
GCCCAGCTTGGAGCGAACGACCTACACCGAACTGAGATACCTACAGCGTGAGCTATGAGAAAGCGCCACG
CTTCCCGAAGGGAGAAAGGCGGACAGGTATCCGGTAAGCGGCAGGGTCGGAACAGGAGAGCGCACGAGGG
AGCTTCCAGGGGGAAACGCCTGGTATCTTTATAGTCCTGTCGGGTTTCGCCACCTCTGACTTGAGCGTCG
ATTTTTGTGATGCTCGTCAGGGGGGCGGAGCCTATGGAAAAACGCCAGCAACGCGGCCTTTTTACGGTTC
CTGGCCTTTTGCTGGCCTTTTGCTCACATGTTCTTTCCTGCGTTATCCCCTGATTCTGTGGATAACCGTA
TTACCGCCTTTGAGTGAGCTGATACCGCTCGCCGCAGCCGAACGACCGAGCGCAGCGAGTCAGTGAGCGA
GGAAGCGGAAGAGCGCCCAATACGCAAACCGCCTCTCCCCGCGCGTTGGCCGATTCATTAATGCAGCTGG
CACGACAGGTTTCCCGACTGGAAAGCGGGCAGTGAGCGCAACGCAATTAATGTGAGTTAGCTCACTCATT
AGGCACCCCAGGCTTTACACTTTATGCTTCCGGCTCGTATGTTGTGTGGAATTGTGAGCGGATAACAATT
TCACACAGGAAACAGCTATGACCATGATTACGCCAAGCGCGCAATTAACCCTCACTAAAGGGAACAAAAG
CTGGAGCTGCAAGCTTAATGTAGTCTTATGCAATACTCTTGTAGTCTTGCAACATGGTAACGATGAGTTA
GCAACATGCCTTACAAGGAGAGAAAAAGCACCGTGCATGCCGATTGGTGGAAGTAAGGTGGTACGATCGT
GCCTTATTAGGAAGGCAACAGACGGGTCTGACATGGATTGGACGAACCACTGAATTGCCGCATTGCAGAG
ATATTGTATTTAAGTGCCTAGCTCGATACATAAACGGGTCTCTCTGGTTAGACCAGATCTGAGCCTGGGA
GCTCTCTGGCTAACTAGGGAACCCACTGCTTAAGCCTCAATAAAGCTTGCCTTGAGTGCTTCAAGTAGTG
TGTGCCCGTCTGTTGTGTGACTCTGGTAACTAGAGATCCCTCAGACCCTTTTAGTCAGTGTGGAAAATCT
CTAGCAGTGGCGCCCGAACAGGGACTTG
